LOCUS       Exported 4824 bp ds-DNA circular SYN 13-MAY-2021
DEFINITION  pMVP R4-R3 entry plasmid, contains osTir1 for 3- or 4-component
            MultiSite Gateway Pro assembly.
ACCESSION   .
VERSION     .
KEYWORDS    KJ101: pMVP (R4-R3) osTir1
SOURCE      synthetic DNA construct
  ORGANISM  synthetic DNA construct
REFERENCE   1 (bases 1 to 4824)
  AUTHORS   Haldeman JM, Conway AE, Arlotto ME, Slentz DH, Muoio DM, Becker TC,
            Newgard CB
  TITLE     Creation of versatile cloning platforms for transgene expression and
            dCas9-based epigenome editing.
  JOURNAL   Nucleic Acids Res. 2018 Dec 27. pii: 5264291. doi:
            10.1093/nar/gky1286.
  PUBMED    30590691
REFERENCE   2 (bases 1 to 4824)
  AUTHORS   .
  TITLE     Direct Submission
  JOURNAL   Exported May 13, 2021 from SnapGene Server 1.1.58
            http://www.snapgene.com
FEATURES             Location/Qualifiers
     source          1..4824
                     /organism="synthetic DNA construct"
                     /mol_type="other DNA"
     primer_bind     92..109
                     /label=L4440
                     /note="L4440 vector, forward primer"
     terminator      268..295
                     /label=rrnB T2 terminator
                     /note="transcription terminator T2 from the E. coli rrnB
                     gene"
     terminator      387..473
                     /gene="Escherichia coli rrnB"
                     /label=rrnB T1 terminator
                     /note="transcription terminator T1 from the E. coli rrnB
                     gene"
     primer_bind     522..544
                     /label=M13/pUC Forward
                     /note="In lacZ gene"
     primer_bind     536..553
                     /label=M13 Forward
                     /note="In lacZ gene. Also called M13-F20 or M13 (-21)
                     Forward"
     primer_bind     537..553
                     /label=M13 fwd
                     /note="common sequencing primer, one of multiple similar
                     variants"
     protein_bind    complement(603..727)
                     /gene="mutant version of attR"
                     /label=attR4
                     /bound_moiety="LR Clonase(TM)"
                     /note="recombination site for the Gateway(R) LR reaction"
     CDS             777..2498
                     /codon_start=1
                     /product="rice transport inhibitor response 1 protein"
                     /label=OsTIR1
                     /note="F-box protein that mediates auxin-dependent
                     interaction of a ubiquitin ligase with an auxin-inducible
                     degron (Tan et al., 2007)"
                     /translation="TYFPEEVVEHIFSFLPAQRDRNTVSLVCKVWYEIERLSRRGVFVG
                     NCYAVRAGRVAARFPNVRALTVKGKPHFADFNLVPPDWGGYAGPWIEAAARGCHGLEEL
                     RMKRMVVSDESLELLARSFPRFRALVLISCEGFSTDGLAAVASHCKLLRELDLQENEVE
                     DRGPRWLSCFPDSCTSLVSLNFACIKGEVNAGSLERLVSRSPNLRSLRLNRSVSVDTLA
                     KILLRTPNLEDLGTGNLTDDFQTESYFKLTSALEKCKMLRSLSGFWDASPVCLSFIYPL
                     CAQLTGLNLSYAPTLDASDLTKMISRCVKLQRLWVLDCISDKGLQVVASSCKDLQELRV
                     FPSDFYVAGYSAVTEEGLVAVSLGCPKLNSLLYFCHQMTNAALVTVAKNCPNFTRFRLC
                     ILEPGKPDVVTSQPLDEGFGAIVRECKGLQRLSISGLLTDKVFMYIGKYAKQLEMLSIA
                     FAGDSDKGMMHVMNGCKNLRKLEIRDSPFGDAALLGNFARYETMRSLWMSSCNVTLKGC
                     QVLASKMPMLNVEVINERDGSNEMEENHGDLPKVEKLYVYRTTAGARDDAPNFVKIL"
     CDS             2526..2555
                     /codon_start=1
                     /product="Myc (human c-Myc proto-oncogene) epitope tag"
                     /label=Myc
                     /translation="EQKLISEEDL"
     CDS             2562..2591
                     /codon_start=1
                     /product="Myc (human c-Myc proto-oncogene) epitope tag"
                     /label=Myc
                     /translation="EQKLISEEDL"
     CDS             2598..2627
                     /codon_start=1
                     /product="Myc (human c-Myc proto-oncogene) epitope tag"
                     /label=Myc
                     /translation="EQKLISEEDL"
     CDS             2646..2675
                     /codon_start=1
                     /product="Myc (human c-Myc proto-oncogene) epitope tag"
                     /label=Myc
                     /translation="EQKLISEEDL"
     CDS             2682..2711
                     /codon_start=1
                     /product="Myc (human c-Myc proto-oncogene) epitope tag"
                     /label=Myc
                     /translation="EQKLISEEDL"
     CDS             2718..2747
                     /codon_start=1
                     /product="Myc (human c-Myc proto-oncogene) epitope tag"
                     /label=Myc
                     /translation="EQKLISEEDL"
     CDS             2766..2795
                     /codon_start=1
                     /product="Myc (human c-Myc proto-oncogene) epitope tag"
                     /label=Myc
                     /translation="EQKLISEEDL"
     CDS             2802..2831
                     /codon_start=1
                     /product="Myc (human c-Myc proto-oncogene) epitope tag"
                     /label=Myc
                     /translation="EQKLISEEDL"
     CDS             2838..2867
                     /codon_start=1
                     /product="Myc (human c-Myc proto-oncogene) epitope tag"
                     /label=Myc
                     /translation="EQKLISEEDL"
     protein_bind    2887..3010
                     /gene="mutant version of attR"
                     /label=attR3
                     /bound_moiety="LR Clonase(TM)"
                     /note="recombination site for the Gateway(R) LR reaction"
     primer_bind     complement(3065..3084)
                     /label=T7
                     /note="T7 promoter, forward primer"
     promoter        complement(3066..3084)
                     /label=T7 promoter
                     /note="promoter for bacteriophage T7 RNA polymerase"
     primer_bind     complement(3089..3105)
                     /label=M13 rev
                     /note="common sequencing primer, one of multiple similar
                     variants"
     primer_bind     complement(3089..3105)
                     /label=M13 Reverse
                     /note="In lacZ gene. Also called M13-rev"
     primer_bind     complement(3207..3226)
                     /label=pENTR-R
                     /note="pENTR vectors, reverse primer"
     CDS             3218..4027
                     /codon_start=1
                     /gene="aph(3')-Ia"
                     /product="aminoglycoside phosphotransferase"
                     /label=KanR
                     /note="confers resistance to kanamycin in bacteria or G418
                     (Geneticin(R)) in eukaryotes"
                     /translation="MSHIQRETSRPRLNSNMDADLYGYKWARDNVGQSGATIYRLYGKP
                     DAPELFLKHGKGSVANDVTDEMVRLNWLTEFMPLPTIKHFIRTPDDAWLLTTAIPGKTA
                     FQVLEEYPDSGENIVDALAVFLRRLHSIPVCNCPFNSDRVFRLAQAQSRMNNGLVDASD
                     FDDERNGWPVEQVWKEMHKLLPFSPDSVVTHGDFSLDNLIFDEGKLIGCIDVGRVGIAD
                     RYQDLAILWNCLGEFSPSLQKRLFQKYGIDNPDMNKLQFHLMLDEFF"
     primer_bind     complement(3285..3304)
                     /label=Kan-R
                     /note="Kanamycin resistance gene, reverse primer"
     rep_origin      4174..4762
                     /direction=RIGHT
                     /label=ori
                     /note="high-copy-number ColE1/pMB1/pBR322/pUC origin of
                     replication"
     primer_bind     4663..4682
                     /label=pBR322ori-F
                     /note="pBR322 origin, forward primer"
ORIGIN
        1 ctttcctgcg ttatcccctg attctgtgga taaccgtatt accgcctttg agtgagctga
       61 taccgctcgc cgcagccgaa cgaccgagcg cagcgagtca gtgagcgagg aagcggaaga
      121 gcgcccaata cgcaaaccgc ctctccccgc gcgttggccg attcattaat gcagctggca
      181 cgacaggttt cccgactgga aagcgggcag tgagcgcaac gcaattaata cgcgtaccgc
      241 tagccaggaa gagtttgtag aaacgcaaaa aggccatccg tcaggatggc cttctgctta
      301 gtttgatgcc tggcagttta tggcgggcgt cctgcccgcc accctccggg ccgttgcttc
      361 acaacgttca aatccgctcc cggcggattt gtcctactca ggagagcgtt caccgacaaa
      421 caacagataa aacgaaaggc ccagtcttcc gactgagcct ttcgttttat ttgatgcctg
      481 gcagttccct actctcgcgt taacgctagc atggatgttt tcccagtcac gacgttgtaa
      541 aacgacggcc agtcttaagc tcgggcccct acaggtcact aataccatct aagtagttga
      601 ttcatagtga ctggatatgt tgtgttttac agtattatgt agtctgtttt ttatgcaaaa
      661 tctaatttaa tatattgata tttatatcat tttacgtttc tcgttcaact tttctataca
      721 aagttgccat ggcattacaa aaaaaattag aagaattaga attagatgaa ggcggcacgt
      781 acttcccgga ggaggtggtg gagcacatct tcagcttcct gccggcgcag cgcgaccgca
      841 acacggtctc gctcgtctgc aaggtgtggt acgagatcga gaggctgagc cgccgcggcg
      901 tcttcgtggg caactgctac gccgtgcgcg ccggccgcgt cgccgcgcgg ttccccaacg
      961 tgcgggcgct cacggtgaag gggaagcccc acttcgccga cttcaacctc gtgccccccg
     1021 actggggcgg ctacgcgggg ccgtggatcg aggcggccgc gaggggatgc cacggcctgg
     1081 aggagctcag gatgaagcgg atggtggtgt ccgacgagag cctcgagctg ctggctcgct
     1141 cgttcccgcg gttcagggct cttgttctta tcagctgcga ggggttcagc actgacgggc
     1201 tagccgccgt cgcgagccat tgcaagcttc tgagggagtt ggatttgcag gaaaatgaag
     1261 tggaggatcg agggcctagg tggctttcct gcttccctga ttcctgcaca tcacttgtct
     1321 cattgaattt tgcctgcatc aaaggggagg ttaatgctgg ttcactggag agacttgtta
     1381 gcaggtcccc aaacctgcgg agtttgaggc tgaatcgatc tgtatcggta gatacacttg
     1441 caaagatact actgcgtacc cctaacttgg aggatttggg gacagggaat ttgacagatg
     1501 acttccaaac tgagtcctac tttaagctta ccagtgctct ggagaaatgc aagatgttga
     1561 ggagtttgtc tggattctgg gatgcttctc ctgtttgcct gtcatttatc taccccctgt
     1621 gtgctcaact gacaggattg aacttgagct atgcacccac acttgatgct tctgacctta
     1681 caaaaatgat tagccgctgt gtgaagctcc aacgcctttg ggtactggat tgtatctcgg
     1741 acaaaggctt gcaagtggtg gcctccagtt gcaaagactt gcaagaactc agggtatttc
     1801 catcagattt ctacgtagct ggttattctg cagtgacaga ggagggactt gttgcagtat
     1861 ccttgggctg tccaaaactg aactcactac tgtacttctg tcaccaaatg actaatgctg
     1921 cactagttac tgtcgccaag aactgtccaa atttcacacg attcagactt tgtattcttg
     1981 agccagggaa gcctgatgtt gtgacaagcc aaccattaga tgaaggcttt ggagctattg
     2041 ttcgtgagtg caagggatta caacgtttgt caatatctgg tcttctcaca gacaaagttt
     2101 tcatgtatat cgggaaatat gcaaaacaac ttgagatgct ttctatagca tttgctggtg
     2161 acagtgataa gggtatgatg catgttatga atggatgcaa gaatttaagg aaactggaga
     2221 taagagatag cccgtttggt gatgctgcac tcttggggaa ttttgctagg tacgagacaa
     2281 tgcgatccct ttggatgtca tcttgcaatg tcacgttaaa ggggtgccaa gtccttgcgt
     2341 caaagatgcc gatgctcaat gttgaggtca taaatgagcg ggatggtagc aatgaaatgg
     2401 aggaaaacca tggagatctg cctaaagtgg agaaattata tgtgtaccgc acaactgctg
     2461 gggcgaggga tgatgcacca aattttgtta aaatcctagt cgactccggt tctgctgcta
     2521 gtggtgaaca aaagttgatt tctgaagaag atttgaacgg tgaacaaaag ctaatctccg
     2581 aggaagactt gaacggtgaa caaaaattaa tctcagaaga agacttgaac ggatcctcta
     2641 gaggtgaaca aaagttgatt tctgaagaag atttgaacgg tgaacaaaag ctaatctccg
     2701 aggaagactt gaacggtgaa caaaaattaa tctcagaaga agacttgaac ggatcctcta
     2761 gaggtgaaca aaagttgatt tctgaagaag atttgaacgg tgaacaaaag ctaatctccg
     2821 aggaagactt gaacggtgaa caaaaattaa tctcagaaga agacttgaac ggatccacta
     2881 gctaaacaac tttgtataat aaagttgaac gagaaacgta aaatgatata aatatcaata
     2941 tattaaatta gattttgcat aaaaaacaga ctacataata ctgtaaaaca caacatatcc
     3001 agtcactatg aatcaactac ttagatggta ttagtgacct gtactgcagg gcggccgcga
     3061 tatcccctat agtgagtcgt attacatggt catagctgtt tcctggcagc tctggcccgt
     3121 gtctcaaaat ctctgatgtt acattgcaca agataaaaat atatcatcat gaacaataaa
     3181 actgtctgct tacataaaca gtaatacaag gggtgttatg agccatattc aacgggaaac
     3241 gtcgaggccg cgattaaatt ccaacatgga tgctgattta tatgggtata aatgggctcg
     3301 cgataatgtc gggcaatcag gtgcgacaat ctatcgcttg tatgggaagc ccgatgcgcc
     3361 agagttgttt ctgaaacatg gcaaaggtag cgttgccaat gatgttacag atgagatggt
     3421 cagactaaac tggctgacgg aatttatgcc tcttccgacc atcaagcatt ttatccgtac
     3481 tcctgatgat gcatggttac tcaccactgc gatccccgga aaaacagcat tccaggtatt
     3541 agaagaatat cctgattcag gtgaaaatat tgttgatgcg ctggcagtgt tcctgcgccg
     3601 gttgcattcg attcctgttt gtaattgtcc ttttaacagc gatcgcgtat ttcgtctcgc
     3661 tcaggcgcaa tcacgaatga ataacggttt ggttgatgcg agtgattttg atgacgagcg
     3721 taatggctgg cctgttgaac aagtctggaa agaaatgcat aaacttttgc cattctcacc
     3781 ggattcagtc gtcactcatg gtgatttctc acttgataac cttatttttg acgaggggaa
     3841 attaataggt tgtattgatg ttggacgagt cggaatcgca gaccgatacc aggatcttgc
     3901 catcctatgg aactgcctcg gtgagttttc tccttcatta cagaaacggc tttttcaaaa
     3961 atatggtatt gataatcctg atatgaataa attgcagttt catttgatgc tcgatgagtt
     4021 tttctaatca gaattggtta attggttgta acactggcag agcattacgc tgacttgacg
     4081 ggacggcgca agctcatgac caaaatccct taacgtgagt tacgcgtcgt tccactgagc
     4141 gtcagacccc gtagaaaaga tcaaaggatc ttcttgagat cctttttttc tgcgcgtaat
     4201 ctgctgcttg caaacaaaaa aaccaccgct accagcggtg gtttgtttgc cggatcaaga
     4261 gctaccaact ctttttccga aggtaactgg cttcagcaga gcgcagatac caaatactgt
     4321 tcttctagtg tagccgtagt taggccacca cttcaagaac tctgtagcac cgcctacata
     4381 cctcgctctg ctaatcctgt taccagtggc tgctgccagt ggcgataagt cgtgtcttac
     4441 cgggttggac tcaagacgat agttaccgga taaggcgcag cggtcgggct gaacgggggg
     4501 ttcgtgcaca cagcccagct tggagcgaac gacctacacc gaactgagat acctacagcg
     4561 tgagctatga gaaagcgcca cgcttcccga agggagaaag gcggacaggt atccggtaag
     4621 cggcagggtc ggaacaggag agcgcacgag ggagcttcca gggggaaacg cctggtatct
     4681 ttatagtcct gtcgggtttc gccacctctg acttgagcgt cgatttttgt gatgctcgtc
     4741 aggggggcgg agcctatgga aaaacgccag caacgcggcc tttttacggt tcctggcctt
     4801 ttgctggcct tttgctcaca tgtt
//
