[The description below was written by a language model from this plasmid's Addgene catalogue record and the feature table of its GenBank file.]
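Description:
KJ101: pMVP (R4-R3) osTir1 is a MultiSite Gateway Pro entry plasmid from the pMVP modular cloning platform, built on the Invitrogen pDONR221 P4r-P3r donor backbone. The 4.8 kb circular construct is maintained in E. coli at high copy through a ColE1/pUC-type origin and selected with kanamycin via an aminoglycoside phosphotransferase (KanR) gene. As in other pDONR-derived entry clones, rrnB T1 and T2 transcription terminators sit upstream of the recombination cassette to insulate it from read-through transcription. M13 forward and reverse primer sites flank the insert for sequencing, and a T7 promoter lies just outside the attR3 site.

The payload is the coding sequence for rice (Oryza sativa) TIR1, the F-box protein that mediates auxin-dependent recruitment of a ubiquitin ligase to proteins carrying an auxin-inducible degron. It is fused at its C terminus to nine tandem Myc epitope tags for detection. The depositor notes that this OsTIR1-9xMyc cassette was amplified by PCR from an earlier plasmid. The insert is bracketed by attR4 and attR3 sites, which define its position as a middle module in three- or four-component LR Clonase assemblies alongside compatible entry plasmids and a destination vector.

No eukaryotic promoter or polyadenylation signal is annotated within the att-flanked cassette, so the plasmid is not an expression vector in its own right. Those regulatory elements are expected to come from the other modules and the destination vector chosen for assembly. Its recorded use is as a building block for expression constructs carrying OsTIR1, the component needed to establish auxin-inducible protein degradation in a host cell.
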