Addgene plasmid #121742: KJ101: pMVP (R4-R3) osTir1
Purpose: pMVP R4-R3 entry plasmid, contains osTir1 for 3- or 4-component MultiSite Gateway Pro assembly
Depositing lab: Christopher Newgard. Depositing organization: Duke University. Publication: Creation of versatile cloning platforms for transgene expression and dCas9-based epigenome editing. Haldeman JM, Conway AE, Arlotto ME, Slentz DH, Muoio DM, Becker TC, Newgard CB. Nucleic Acids Res. 2018 Dec 27. pii: 5264291. doi: 10.1093/nar/gky1286. PubMed 30590691.
Backbone
  Vector backbone: pDONR221 P4r-P3r
  Backbone manufacturer: Invitrogen
  Backbone size w/o insert (bp): 2664
  Vector type: Synthetic Biology ; pMVP Gateway Entry Plasmid
Growth in bacteria
  Bacterial resistance: Kanamycin, 50 μg/mL
  Growth temperature: 37°C
  Growth strain: DH5alpha
  Copy number: High Copy
Gene/Insert
  Gene/Insert name: osTir1
  Species: O. Sativa
  Insert size (bp): 2160
  Tag / fusion protein: 9x myc epitope tag (C terminal on insert)
  Cloning method: Gateway Cloning
  Sequencing primers: 5′ M13F; 3′ M13R
Terms and licenses: Academic/Nonprofit Terms; Industry Terms: Not Available to Industry
Depositor comments: osTir1/9xmyc sequence PCR'd from Addgene #47328
How to cite: KJ101: pMVP (R4-R3) osTir1 was a gift from Christopher Newgard (Addgene plasmid # 121742 ; http://n2t.net/addgene:121742 ; RRID:Addgene_121742)
